>Addgene plasmid | pICH71301 | analyzer sequence | sequence record 75038
AATGTGAGACCACGAAGTGGCTCTTCAGTGGACGAAAGGGCCTCGTGATACGCCTATTTTTATAGGTTAA
TGTCATGATAATAATGGTTTCTTAGACGTCAGGTGGCACTTTTCGGGGAAATGTGCGCGGAACCCCTATT
TGTTTATTTTTCTAAATACATTCAAATATGTATCCGCTCATGAGACAATAACCCTGATAAATGCTTCAAT
AATATTGAAAAAGGAAGAGTATGCGCTCACGCAACTGGTCCAGAACCTTGACCGAACGCAGCGGTGGTAA
CGGCGCAGTGGCGGTTTTCATGGCTTGTTATGACTGTTTTTTTGGGGTACAGTCTATGCCTCGGGCATCC
AAGCAGCAAGCGCGTTACGCCGTGGGTCGATGTTTGATGTTATGGAGCAGCAACGATGTTACGCAGCAGG
GCAGTCGCCCTAAAACAAAGTTAAACATCATGAGGGAAGCGGTGATCGCCGAAGTATCGACTCAACTATC
AGAGGTAGTTGGCGTCATCGAGCGCCATCTCGAACCGACGTTGCTGGCCGTACATTTGTACGGCTCCGCA
GTGGATGGCGGCCTGAAGCCACACAGCGATATTGATTTGCTGGTTACGGTGACCGTAAGGCTTGATGAAA
CAACGCGGCGAGCTTTGATCAACGACCTTTTGGAAACTTCGGCTTCCCCTGGAGAGAGCGAGATTCTCCG
CGCTGTAGAAGTCACCATTGTTGTGCACGACGACATCATTCCGTGGCGTTATCCAGCTAAGCGCGAACTG
CAATTTGGAGAATGGCAGCGCAATGACATTCTTGCAGGTATCTTCGAGCCAGCCACGATCGACATTGATC
TGGCTATCTTGCTGACAAAAGCAAGAGAACATAGCGTTGCCTTGGTAGGTCCAGCGGCGGAGGAACTCTT
TGATCCGGTTCCTGAACAGGATCTATTTGAGGCGCTAAATGAAACCTTAACGCTATGGAACTCGCCGCCC
GACTGGGCTGGCGATGAGCGAAATGTAGTGCTTACGTTGTCCCGCATTTGGTACAGCGCAGTAACCGGCA
AAATCGCGCCGAAGGATGTCGCTGCCGACTGGGCAATGGAGCGCCTGCCGGCCCAGTATCAGCCCGTCAT
ACTTGAAGCTAGACAGGCTTATCTTGGACAAGAAGAAGATCGCTTGGCCTCGCGCGCAGATCAGTTGGAA
GAATTTGTCCATTACGTAAAAGGCGAGATCACCAAGGTAGTCGGCAAATAACTGTCAGACCAAGTTTACT
CATATATACTTTAGATTGATTTAAAACTTCATTTTTAATTTAAAAGGATCTAGGTGAAGATCCTTTTTGA
TAATCTCATGACCAAAATCCCTTAACGTGAGTTTTCGTTCCACTGAGCGTCAGACCCCGTAGAAAAGATC
AAAGGATCTTCTTGAGATCCTTTTTTTCTGCGCGTAATCTGCTGCTTGCAAACAAAAAAACCACCGCTAC
CAGCGGTGGTTTGTTTGCCGGATCAAGAGCTACCAACTCTTTTTCCGAAGGTAACTGGCTTCAGCAGAGC
GCAGATACCAAATACTGTCCTTCTAGTGTAGCCGTAGTTAGGCCACCACTTCAAGAACTCTGTAGCACCG
CCTACATACCTCGCTCTGCTAATCCTGTTACCAGTGGCTGCTGCCAGTGGCGATAAGTCGTGTCTTACCG
GGTTGGACTCAAGACGATAGTTACCGGATAAGGCGCAGCGGTCGGGCTGAACGGGGGGTTCGTGCACACA
GCCCAGCTTGGAGCGAACGACCTACACCGAACTGAGATACCTACAGCGTGAGCTATGAGAAAGCGCCACG
CTTCCCGAAGGGAGAAAGGCGGACAGGTATCCGGTAAGCGGCAGGGTCGGAACAGGAGAGCGCACGAGGG
AGCTTCCAGGGGGAAACGCCTGGTATCTTTATAGTCCTGTCGGGTTTCGCCACCTCTGACTTGAGCGTCG
ATTTTTGTGATGCTCGTCAGGGGGGCGGAGCCTATGGAAAAACGCCAGCAACGCGGCCTTTTTACGGTTC
CTGGCCTTTTGCTGGCCTTTTGCTCACATGTTCTTTCCTGCGTTATCCCCTGATTCTGTGGATAACCGTA
TTACCGCCTTTGAGTGAGCTGATACCGCTCGCCGCAGCCGAACGACCGAGCGCAGCGAGTCAGTGAGCGA
GGAAGCGGAAGAGCGCCCAATACGCAAACCGCCTCTCCCCGCGCGTTGGCCGATTCATTAATCACTCTGT
GGTCTCAGGAGAATTCATGGGGCATTACAATTAATTAGTAATACTAATTTTAATAACACTAAATCATATT
AGTCTCTATAGGTATAATATATAACTCTGGAGTCACTATCTGTATTTGGGATCAACAGTTACAAAGGTAC
GAGTAAAGTCTCTGATCCGACAAACAATCCGTATATCCTACCTTCCCGAAATTTCATGTATAAAATTATA
CTAAAATATTATTTTTCTTGTATTATCCGATTGAAAATTATGCGAATTCAACATAAAACTCTAAAAAAAG
AAAATAATGAAAATTACAACTTAAAAGAGTGTCTAAGTTGGAATCATGGTATTACATAAAGTTGAGGACA
ATATAAGCAAGCAAACAAGTACTCTAGCTATCAATTTACTTTGGACTACTATATGATAAATATTTCAACC
CCCCTCCTCCCCCACCAAAAAAAAATTAAAATAACAAGTTGAAGGACTCAAAAAAAAAAAAAAAAAAAAC
TCAAAACCAACCTCAATCATACATTCATATCCTCTTCCTACCCCCATCTTGGATGAGATAAGATTAACGA
GGTGCTTACACGTGTCACCTCTATTGTGGTGACTTAAAAAAAATTCCAACCTTTCATATGTAGATATTAA
GTAATTGTATAATGTTATCAAGAACCACATAACATATCAAAAACCTTATCATTTCATTATATAAAAGGAT
AGTGGACATCAAAAGGTTCATATTGAACCAAAAAAAGAGAGAAGAAGCAA
Features (pLannotate 1.2.2; 6 found; start..end, strand, type, name):
    126..230     +  promoter       AmpR promoter: bla
    221..301     -  CDS            int (fragment): INT2_ECOLX - Protein inferred from homology: Swiss-Prot protein existence level 3. Putative integrase believed to be involved in the insertion of antibiotic resistance genes into plasmids and transposons. From Escherichia coli.
    387..443     +  CDS            GmR (fragment): gentamycin acetyltransferase; aacC1; confers resistance to gentamycin
    450..1238    +  CDS            aadA: S3AD_ECOLX - Experimental evidence at protein level: Swiss-Prot protein existence level 1. Mediates bacterial resistance to the antibiotics streptomycin and spectinomycin. From Escherichia coli.
   1412..2000    +  rep_origin     ori: high-copy-number ColE1/pMB1/pBR322/pUC origin of replication
   2183..2232    +  CDS            lacI (fragment): lac repressor; lacI; The lac repressor binds to the lac operator to inhibit transcription in E. coli. This inhibition can be relieved by adding lactose or isopropyl-β-D-thiogalactopyranoside (IPTG).
